Addgene plasmid #202459: pattB-LSL-AAVR-F2A-spCas9
Purpose: The plasmid backbone used to generate the recombination template to generate the SELECTIV mice through Integrase Mediated Transgenesis. Allows for Cre-dependent expression of AAVR and Cas9.
Depositing lab: Jan Carette. Depositing organization: Stanford University. Publication: Hardwiring tissue-specific AAV transduction in mice through engineered receptor expression. Zengel J, Wang YX, Seo JW, Ning K, Hamilton JN, Wu B, Raie M, Holbrook C, Su S, Clements DR, Pillay S, Puschnik AS, Winslow MM, Idoyaga J, Nagamine CM, Sun Y, Mahajan VB, Ferrara KW, Blau HM, Carette JE. Nat Methods. 2023 Jul;20(7):1070-1081. doi: 10.1038/s41592-023-01896-x. Epub 2023 Jun 8. PubMed 37291262.
Backbone
  Vector backbone: pBT378, Addgene, cat#52554
  Backbone manufacturer: Liqun Luo
  Backbone size w/o insert (bp): 5510
  Total vector size (bp): 16316
  Modifications to backbone: Previously modified by Monte Winslow to express Streptococcus pyogenes Cas9 (spCas9) with a LSL sequence proceeding to generate paatB-LSL-spCas9.
  Vector type: Mammalian Expression, Mouse Targeting, Cre/Lox, CRISPR
  Selectable markers: Neomycin (select with G418)
Growth in bacteria
  Bacterial resistance: Ampicillin, 100 μg/mL
  Growth temperature: 37°C
  Growth strain: DH5alpha
  Copy number: High Copy
Gene/Insert
  Gene/Insert name: AAVR (alt names: AU040320; Kiaa0319L)
  Species: M. musculus (mouse)
  Insert size (bp): 3144
  Entrez Gene: AU040320 (a.k.a. A730047D20Rik, AAVR, Kiaa0319l)
  Promoter: CAG
  Tag / fusion protein: mCherry fusion (C terminal on insert)
  Cloning method: Gibson Cloning
  Sequencing primers: 5′ gtaaaacgacggccagt; 3′ gtcatagctgtttcctg
Terms and licenses: Academic/Nonprofit Terms; Industry Terms: Not Available to Industry
How to cite: pattB-LSL-AAVR-F2A-spCas9 was a gift from Jan Carette (Addgene plasmid # 202459 ; http://n2t.net/addgene:202459 ; RRID:Addgene_202459)
