[The description below was written by a language model from this plasmid's Addgene catalogue record and pLannotate feature annotations shown in this document.]
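Description:
pattB-LSL-AAVR-F2A-spCas9 is a mouse transgenesis donor plasmid built on the pBT378 backbone, a pBluescript-type vector that had earlier been modified to carry a lox-stop-lox Streptococcus pyogenes Cas9 cassette. In E. coli it replicates from a high-copy ColE1/pUC origin and is selected with ampicillin through the bla gene. An f1 origin, lacZα and lac promoter remnants, and flanking T7 and T3 promoters remain from the parental backbone. The catalogue lists a total size of 16,316 bp, slightly larger than the 16,177 nt sequenced record that was annotated.

The payload lies between two φC31 attB sites, which allow integrase-mediated cassette exchange into attP-bearing landing sites in the mouse genome. Inside these sites, a CAG promoter (CMV enhancer, chicken β-actin promoter and chimeric intron) is followed by a loxP-flanked stop cassette. That cassette contains a PGK promoter-driven neomycin/G418 resistance gene, a PGK polyadenylation signal and three tandem SV40 polyadenylation signals, which together terminate transcription before the downstream coding region. Cre recombination excises the stop cassette, so that CAG drives a single open reading frame. This encodes mouse AAVR (Kiaa0319l/AU040320) fused at its C terminus to mCherry, then an F2A ribosomal-skipping peptide, then spCas9 with a nucleoplasmin nuclear localization signal, ending in an SV40 polyadenylation signal. The 2A element yields the fluorescently tagged AAV receptor and the nuclease as separate proteins.

According to the record, the plasmid served as the backbone for the recombination template used to generate SELECTIV mice by integrase-mediated transgenesis. In these mice, Cre-defined tissues overexpress AAVR together with Cas9.
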