Features (pLannotate 1.2.2; 39 found; start..end, strand, type, name):
    624..1484    -  CDS            AmpR: β-lactamase; bla; confers resistance to ampicillin, carbenicillin, and related antibiotics
   1485..1589    -  promoter       AmpR promoter: bla
   1642..2070    -  rep_origin     f1 ori (sequence partly withheld): f1 bacteriophage origin of replication; arrow indicates direction of (+) strand synthesis
   2075..2232    -  CDS            lacZα (fragment): LacZα fragment of β-galactosidase; lacZ fragment
   2235..2253    +  promoter       T7 promoter: promoter for bacteriophage T7 RNA polymerase
   2262..2289    -  misc_feature   MCS (fragment): pBluescript multiple cloning site
   2304..2373    +  protein_bind   attB: attB site for the φC31 integrase (Groth et al., 2000) phage φC31 integrase
   2562..2582    -  misc_feature   MCS (fragment): pBluescript multiple cloning site
   2605..2984    +  enhancer       CMV enhancer: human cytomegalovirus immediate early enhancer
   2986..3263    +  promoter       chicken β-actin promoter: No description available
   3264..4280    +  intron         chimeric intron: chimera between introns from chicken β-actin and rabbit β-globin
   4334..4357    +  misc_feature   MCS (fragment): pBluescript multiple cloning site
   4370..4403    -  protein_bind   loxP: Cre-mediated recombination occurs in the 8-bp core sequence (GCATACAT). Cre recombinase
   4433..4932    +  promoter       PGK promoter: mouse phosphoglycerate kinase 1 promoter
   4946..5749    +  CDS            NeoR/KanR: aminoglycoside phosphotransferase from Tn5; aph(3')-II (or nptII); confers resistance to neomycin, kanamycin, and G418 (Geneticin®)
   5759..5984    +  polyA_signal   PGK poly(A) signal (fragment): mouse phosphoglycerate kinase 1 polyadenylation signal
   5988..6057    +  CDS            large T antigen (fragment): large T antigen from SV40 (simian virus 40)
   6080..6214    +  polyA_signal   SV40 poly(A) signal: SV40 polyadenylation signal
   6227..6310    +  CDS            large T antigen (fragment): large T antigen from SV40 (simian virus 40)
   6333..6467    +  polyA_signal   SV40 poly(A) signal: SV40 polyadenylation signal
   6480..6563    +  CDS            large T antigen (fragment): large T antigen from SV40 (simian virus 40)
   6586..6720    +  polyA_signal   SV40 poly(A) signal: SV40 polyadenylation signal
   6749..6782    -  protein_bind   loxP: Cre-mediated recombination occurs in the 8-bp core sequence (GCATACAT). Cre recombinase
   6792..9935    +  CDS            Kiaa0319l: K319L_MOUSE - Also known as Aavr From Mus musculus (Mouse).
   9936..10643   +  CDS            mCherry: mCherry is a basic (constitutively fluorescent) red fluorescent protein published in 2004, derived from Discosoma sp.. It is reported to be a very rapidly-maturing monomer with low acid sensitivity.
  10653..10714   +  CDS            F2A (fragment): 2A peptide from foot-and-mouth disease virus polyprotein Eukaryotic ribosomes fail to insert a peptide bond between the Gly and Pro residues, yielding separate polypeptides.
  10860..12461   +  CDS            Cas9(N): N-terminal portion of Streptococcus pyogenes Cas9 (Zetsche et al., 2015)
  12462..14960   +  CDS            Cas9(C): C-terminal portion of Streptococcus pyogenes Cas9 (Zetsche et al., 2015)
  14961..15008   +  CDS            nucleoplasmin NLS: bipartite nuclear localization signal from nucleoplasmin
  15026..15110   +  CDS            large T antigen (fragment): large T antigen from SV40 (simian virus 40)
  15133..15254   +  polyA_signal   SV40 poly(A) signal: SV40 polyadenylation signal
  15274..15296   -  misc_feature   MCS (fragment): pBluescript multiple cloning site
  15317..15386   +  protein_bind   attB: attB site for the φC31 integrase (Groth et al., 2000) phage φC31 integrase
  15601..15619   -  promoter       T3 promoter: promoter for bacteriophage T3 RNA polymerase
  15662..15684   -  protein_bind   lac operator (fragment): The lac repressor binds to the lac operator to inhibit transcription in E. coli. This inhibition can be relieved by adding lactose or isopropyl-β-D-thiogalactopyranoside (IPTG). lac repressor encoded by lacI
  15688..15718   -  promoter       lac promoter: promoter for the E. coli lac operon
  15733..15754   -  protein_bind   CAP binding site: CAP binding activates transcription in the presence of cAMP. E. coli catabolite activator protein
  15767..15859   -  CDS            lacI (fragment): lac repressor; lacI; The lac repressor binds to the lac operator to inhibit transcription in E. coli. This inhibition can be relieved by adding lactose or isopropyl-β-D-thiogalactopyranoside (IPTG).
  16042..453     -  rep_origin     ori (across the origin): high-copy-number ColE1/pMB1/pBR322/pUC origin of replication
>Addgene plasmid #202459 | pattB-LSL-AAVR-F2A-spCas9 | addgene full sequence | sequence record 402992 | Addgene NGS Result
CTGCCGCTTACCGGATACCTGTCCGCCTTTCTCCCTTCGGGAAGCGTGGCGCTTTCTCATAGCTCACGCT
GTAGGTATCTCAGTTCGGTGTAGGTCGTTCGCTCCAAGCTGGGCTGTGTGCACGAACCCCCCGTTCAGCC
CGACCGCTGCGCCTTATCCGGTAACTATCGTCTTGAGTCCAACCCGGTAAGACACGACTTATCGCCACTG
GCAGCAGCCACTGGTAACAGGATTAGCAGAGCGAGGTATGTAGGCGGTGCTACAGAGTTCTTGAAGTGGT
GGCCTAACTACGGCTACACTAGAAGAACAGTATTTGGTATCTGCGCTCTGCTGAAGCCAGTTACCTTCGG
AAAAAGAGTTGGTAGCTCTTGATCCGGCAAACAAACCACCGCTGGTAGCGGTGGTTTTTTTGTTTGCAAG
CAGCAGATTACGCGCAGAAAAAAAGGATCTCAAGAAGATCCTTTGATCTTTTCTACGGGGTCTGACGCTC
AGTGGAACGAAAACTCACGTTAAGGGATTTTGGTCATGAGATTATCAAAAAGGATCTTCACCTAGATCCT
TTTAAATTAAAAATGAAGTTTTAAATCAATCTAAAGTATATATGAGTAAACTTGGTCTGACAGTTACCAA
TGCTTAATCAGTGAGGCACCTATCTCAGCGATCTGTCTATTTCGTTCATCCATAGTTGCCTGACTCCCCG
TCGTGTAGATAACTACGATACGGGAGGGCTTACCATCTGGCCCCAGTGCTGCAATGATACCGCGAGACCC
ACGCTCACCGGCTCCAGATTTATCAGCAATAAACCAGCCAGCCGGAAGGGCCGAGCGCAGAAGTGGTCCT
GCAACTTTATCCGCCTCCATCCAGTCTATTAATTGTTGCCGGGAAGCTAGAGTAAGTAGTTCGCCAGTTA
ATAGTTTGCGCAACGTTGTTGCCATTGCTACAGGCATCGTGGTGTCACGCTCGTCGTTTGGTATGGCTTC
ATTCAGCTCCGGTTCCCAACGATCAAGGCGAGTTACATGATCCCCCATGTTGTGCAAAAAAGCGGTTAGC
TCCTTCGGTCCTCCGATCGTTGTCAGAAGTAAGTTGGCCGCAGTGTTATCACTCATGGTTATGGCAGCAC
TGCATAATTCTCTTACTGTCATGCCATCCGTAAGATGCTTTTCTGTGACTGGTGAGTACTCAACCAAGTC
ATTCTGAGAATAGTGTATGCGGCGACCGAGTTGCTCTTGCCCGGCGTCAATACGGGATAATACCGCGCCA
CATAGCAGAACTTTAAAAGTGCTCATCATTGGAAAACGTTCTTCGGGGCGAAAACTCTCAAGGATCTTAC
CGCTGTTGAGATCCAGTTCGATGTAACCCACTCGTGCACCCAACTGATCTTCAGCATCTTTTACTTTCAC
CAGCGTTTCTGGGTGAGCAAAAACAGGAAGGCAAAATGCCGCAAAAAAGGGAATAAGGGCGACACGGAAA
TGTTGAATACTCATACTCTTCCTTTTTCAATATTATTGAAGCATTTATCAGGGTTATTGTCTCATGAGCG
GATACATATTTGAATGTATTTAGAAAAATAAACAAATAGGGGTTCCGCGCACATTTCCCCGAAAAGTGCC
ACCTAAATTGTAAGCGTTAATATTTTGTTAAAATTCGCGTTAAATTTTTGTTAAATCAGCTCATTTTTTA
ACCAATAGGCCGAAATCGGCAAAATCCCTTATAAATCAAAAGAATAGACCGAGATAGGGT
[37 nt withheld, positions 1741-1777]
AAAGAACGTGGACTCCAACGTCAAAGG
[49 nt withheld, positions 1805-1853]
T
[91 nt withheld, positions 1855-1945]
G
[124 nt withheld, positions 1947-2070]
CCCATTCGCCATTCAGGCTGCGCAACTGTTGGGAAGGGCGATCGGTGCGGGCCTCTTCGCTATTACGCCA
GCTGGCGAAAGGGGGATGTGCTGCAAGGCGATTAAGTTGGGTAACGCCAGGGTTTTCCCAGTCACGACGT
TGTAAAACGACGGCCAGTGAATTGTAATACGACTCACTATAGGGCGAATTGGGTACCGGGCCCCCCCTCG
AGGTCGACGATGTAGGTCACGGTCTCGAAGCCGCGGTGCGGGTGCCAGGGCGTGCCCTTGGGCTCCCCGG
GCGCGTACTCCACCTCACCCATCTGGTCCATCATGATGAACGGGTCGAGGTGGCGGTAGTTGATCCCGGC
GAACGCGCGGCGCACCGGGAAGCCCTCGCCCTCGAAACCGCTGGGCGCGGTGGTCACGGTGAGCACGGGA
CGTGCGACGGCGTCGGCGGGTGCGGATACGCGGGGCAGCGTCAGCGGGTTCTCGACGGTCACGGCGGGCA
TGTCGACGGTATCGATAAGCTTCCCTTAATTAACCTCGAGATTCGACATTGATTATTGACTAGTTATTAA
TAGTAATCAATTACGGGGTCATTAGTTCATAGCCCATATATGGAGTTCCGCGTTACATAACTTACGGTAA
ATGGCCCGCCTGGCTGACCGCCCAACGACCCCCGCCCATTGACGTCAATAATGACGTATGTTCCCATAGT
AACGCCAATAGGGACTTTCCATTGACGTCAATGGGTGGAGTATTTACGGTAAACTGCCCACTTGGCAGTA
CATCAAGTGTATCATATGCCAAGTACGCCCCCTATTGACGTCAATGACGGTAAATGGCCCGCCTGGCATT
ATGCCCAGTACATGACCTTATGGGACTTTCCTACTTGGCAGTACATCTACGTATTAGTCATCGCTATTAC
CATGGTCGAGGTGAGCCCCACGTTCTGCTTCACTCTCCCCATCTCCCCCCCCTCCCCACCCCCAATTTTG
TATTTATTTATTTTTTAATTATTTTGTGCAGCGATGGGGGCGGGGGGGGGGGGGGGGCGCGCGCCRGGSG
GGGSGGGGSGGGGSGRGGGGSGGGGSGGGGCGAGGCGGAGAGGTGCGGCGGCAGCCAATCAGAGCGGCGC
GCTCCGAAAGTTTCCTTTTATGGCGAGGCGGCGGCGGCGGCGGCCCTATAAAAAGCGAAGCGCGCGGCGG
GCGGGAGTCGCTGCGCGCTGCCTTCGCCCCGTGCCCCGCTCCGCCGCCGCCTCGCGCCGCCCGCCCCGGC
TCTGACTGACCGCGTTACTCCCACAGGTGAGCGGGCGGGACGGCCCTTCTCCTCCGGGCTGTAATTAGCG
CTTGGTTTAATGACGGCTTGTTTCTTTTCTGTGGCTGCGTGAAAGCCTTGAGGGGCTCCGGGAGGGCCCT
TTGTGCGGGGGGAGCGGCTCGGGGGGTGCGTGCGTGTGTGTGTGCGTGGGGAGCGCCGCGTGCGGCTCCG
CGCTGCCCGGCGGCTGTGAGCGCTGCGGGCGCGGCGCGGGGCTTTGTGCGCTCCGCAGTGTGCGCGAGGG
GAGCGCGGCCGGGGGCGGTGCCCCGCGGTGCGGGGGGGGCTGCGAGGGGAACAAAGGCTGCGTGCGGGGT
GTGTGCGTGGGGGGGTGAGCAGGGGGTGTGGGCGCGTCGGTCGGGCTGCAACCCCCCCTGCACCCCCCTC
CCCGAGTTGCTGAGCACGGCCCGGCTTCGGGTGCGGGGCTCCGTACGGGGCGTGGCGCGGGGCTCGCCGT
GCCGGGCGGGGGGTGGCGGCAGGTGGGGGTGCCGGGCGGGGCGGGGCCGCCTCGGGCCGGGGRGGGCTCG
GGGGAGGGGCGCGGCGGCCCCCGGAGCGCCGGCGGCTGTCGAGGCGCGGCGAGCCGCAGCCATTGCCTTT
TATGGTAATCGTGCGAGAGGGCGCAGGGACTTCCTTTGTCCCAAATCTGTGCGGAGCCGAAATCTGGGAG
GCGCCGCCGCACCCCCTCTAGCGGGCGCGGGGCGAAGCGGTGCGGCGCCGGCAGGAAGGAAATGGGCGGG
GAGGGCCTTCGTGCGTCGCCGCGCCGCCGTCCCCTTCTCCCTCTCCAGCCTCGGGGCTGTCCGCGGGGGG
ACGGCTGCCTTCGGGGGGGACGGGGCAGGGCGGGGTTCGGCTTCTGGCGTGTGACCGGCGGCTCTAGAGC
CTCTGCTAACCATGTTCATGCCTTCTTCTTTTTCCTACAGCTCCTGGGCAACGTGCTGGTTATTGTGCTG
TCTCATCATTTTGGCAAAGAATTGGCCGCTCTAGAACTAGTGGATCCGGAACCCTTAATATAACTTCGTA
TAATGTATGCTATACGAAGTTATTAGGTCCCTCGACCTGCAGGAATTCTACCGGGTAGGGGAGGCGCTTT
TCCCAAGGCAGTCTGGAGCATGCGCTTTAGCAGCCCCGCTGGGCACTTGGCGCTACACAAGTGGCCTCTG
GCCTCGCACACATTCCACATCCACCGGTAGGCGCCAACCGGCTCCGTTCTTTGGTGGCCCCTTCGCGCCA
CCTTCTACTCCTCCCCTAGTCAGGAAGTTCCCCCCCGCCCCGCAGCTCGCGTCGTGCAGGACGTGACAAA
TGGAAGTAGCACGTCTCACTAGTCTCGTGCAGATGGACAGCACCGCTGAGCAATGGAAGCGGGTAGGCCT
TTGGGGCAGCGGCCAATAGCAGCTTTGCTCCTTCGCTTTCTGGGCTCAGAGGCTGGGAAGGGGTGGGTCC
GGGGGCGGGCTCAGGGGCGGGCTCAGGGGCGGGGCGGGCGCCCGAAGGTCCTCCGGAGGCCCGGCATTCT
GCACGCTTCAAAAGCGCACGTCTGCCGCGCTGTTCTCCTCTTCCTCATCTCCGGGCCTTTCGACCTGCAG
CCAATATGGGATCGGCCATTGAACAAGATGGATTGCACGCAGGTTCTCCGGCCGCTTGGGTGGAGAGGCT
ATTCGGCTATGACTGGGCACAACAGACAATCGGCTGCTCTGATGCCGCCGTGTTCCGGCTGTCAGCGCAG
GGGCGCCCGGTTCTTTTTGTCAAGACCGACCTGTCCGGTGCCCTGAATGAACTGCAGGACGAGGCAGCGC
GGCTATCGTGGCTGGCCACGACGGGCGTTCCTTGCGCAGCTGTGCTCGACGTTGTCACTGAAGCGGGAAG
GGACTGGCTGCTATTGGGCGAAGTGCCGGGGCAGGATCTCCTGTCATCTCACCTTGCTCCTGCCGAGAAA
GTATCCATCATGGCTGATGCAATGCGGCGGCTGCATACGCTTGATCCGGCTACCTGCCCATTCGACCACC
AAGCGAAACATCGCATCGAGCGAGCACGTACTCGGATGGAAGCCGGTCTTGTCGATCAGGATGATCTGGA
CGAAGAGCATCAGGGGCTCGCGCCAGCCGAACTGTTCGCCAGGCTCAAGGCGCGCATGCCCGACGGCGAT
GATCTCGTCGTGACCCATGGCGATGCCTGCTTGCCGAATATCATGGTGGAAAATGGCCGCTTTTCTGGAT
TCATCGACTGTGGCCGGCTGGGTGTGGCGGACCGCTATCAGGACATAGCGTTGGCTACCCGTGATATTGC
TGAAGAGCTTGGCGGCGAATGGGCTGACCGCTTCCTCGTGCTTTACGGTATCGCCGCTCCCGATTCGCAG
CGCATCGCCTTCTATCGCCTTCTTGACGAGTTCTTCTGAGGGGATCCGCTGTAAGTCTGCAGAAATTGAT
GATCTATTAAACAATAAAGATGTCCACTAAAATGGAAGTTTTTCCTGTCATACTTTGTTAAGAAGGGTGA
GAACAGAGTACCTACATTTTGAATGGAAGGATTGGAGCTACGGGGGTGGGGGTGGGGTGGGATTAGATAA
ATGCCTGCTCTTTACTGAAGGCTCTTTACTATTGCTTTATGATAATGTTTCATAGTTGGATATCCTTATA
CCACATTTGTAGAGGTTTTACTTGCTTTAAAAAACCTCCCACACCTCCCCCTGAACCTGAAACATAAAAT
GAATGCAATTGTTGTTGTTAACTTGTTTATTGCAGCTTATAATGGTTACAAATAAAGCAATAGCATCACA
AATTTCACAAATAAAGCATTTTTTTCACTGCATTCTAGTTGTGGTTTGTCCAAACTCATCAATGTATCTT
ATCATGTCTGGATCTGCGACTCTGAGGATCATAATCAGCCATACCACATTTGTAGAGGTTTTACTTGCTT
TAAAAAACCTCCCACACCTCCCCCTGAACCTGAAACATAAAATGAATGCAATTGTTGTTGTTAACTTGTT
TATTGCAGCTTATAATGGTTACAAATAAAGCAATAGCATCACAAATTTCACAAATAAAGCATTTTTTTCA
CTGCATTCTAGTTGTGGTTTGTCCAAACTCATCAATGTATCTTATCATGTCTGGATCTGCGACTCTGAGG
ATCATAATCAGCCATACCACATTTGTAGAGGTTTTACTTGCTTTAAAAAACCTCCCACACCTCCCCCTGA
ACCTGAAACATAAAATGAATGCAATTGTTGTTGTTAACTTGTTTATTGCAGCTTATAATGGTTACAAATA
AAGCAATAGCATCACAAATTTCACAAATAAAGCATTTTTTTCACTGCATTCTAGTTGTGGTTTGTCCAAA
CTCATCAATGTATCTTATCATGTCTGGATCCCCATCAAGCTGATCCGGAACCCTTAATATAACTTCGTAT
AATGTATGCTATACGAAGTTATTAGGGCACCATGGAGAAGAGACTGGGAGTCAAGCCAAGTCCCGCTTCC
TGGGTTTTGCCAGGATATTGTTGGCAGACATCAGTGAAGCTGCCGAGAAGCCTGTACCTGCTTTACAGTT
TCTTCTGCTTCAGCGTTCTGTGGTTGTCAACAGATGCTGATGAGAGCAGATGCCAACAGGGGAAGACACT
TTATGGAGCTGGCTTGAGAACTGAGGGAGAAAATCACCTCCGGCTTCTTGCAGGAAGCCTGCCTTTCCAC
GCCTGTCGGGCTGCCTGCTGCCGGGACTCTGCCTGCCACGCTCTATGGTGGCTGGAAGGGATGTGCTTTC
AGGCTGACTGCAGCAAGCCCCAGAGCTGCCAGCCTTTTAGGACAGACTCTTCCAATTCCATGCTGATCAT
TTTTCAAAAATCCCAAACTACAGATGATTTGGGCCTTCTGCCTGAAGATGATGAACCACATCTTCTGAGG
CTAGGCTGGGGCAGGACATCGTGGAGGAGGCAGAGCCTTCTTGGGGCTCCCCTCACCCTTTCTGTACCCT
CTAGTCACCACCAGAGCTTACTCAGGGATCGGCAGAAGAGAGATCTCAGTGTGGTACCTACACATGGAGC
GATGCAGCATTCTAAAGTGAATCACTCCGAGGAAGCAGGTGCTCTGAGTCCCACCTCTGCAGAGGTCCGC
AAAACCATTACAGTTGCCGGTTCCTTCACCAGTAACCACACTACACAGACTCCTGAGTGGCCCAAGAATG
TGTCCATCCATCCTGAACCATCCGAGCACTCCAGTCCTGTATCTGGTACTCCGCAAGTAAAAAGCACTGA
GCACAGTCCAACTGATGCCCCTCTGCCAGTGGCCCCCTCCTACAGCTATGCCACCCCCACGCCCCAGGCC
TCTTCTCAGAGCACCTCAGCACCACACCCAGTTGTAAAGGAGCTGGTGGTGTCTGCTGGGAAGAGCGTCC
AGATCACCCTGCCTAAGAATGAAGTTCAGTTAAATGCCTTCGTCCTTCCAGAAGCAGAGCCAGGAGAAAC
CTACACCTACGACTGGCAGCTGATCACTCATCCTACAGACTACAGTGGAGAGGTGGAGAGGAAACATTCC
CAGAGCCTCCAACTGTCCAAGCTGACTCCAGGCCTGTACGAATTCAAGGTGACTGTGGATGGCCAGAATG
CCCATGGGGAAGGCTACGTGAATGTGACAGTGAAACCAGAGCCCCGTAAGAACCGGCCTCCCGTTGCTGT
GGTGTCACCTCAGTTCCAGGAGATCTCGCTGCCAACCACTTCTACCATCATTGATGGCAGCCAGAGCACG
GATGACGATAAAATTGTCCAGTACCACTGGGAAGAGCTTAAGGGGCCCCTGAGAGAAGAGAAGATCTCTG
AAGACACAGCCATACTAAAACTTAGTAAGCTCGTCCCGGGGAACTACACCTTCAGCTTAACTGTTGTCGA
CTCTGACGGGGCTACCAACTCCACCACTGCAAGCCTGACTGTGAACAAAGCTGTGGACTACCCTCCCGTG
GCCAATGCAGGCCCCAACCAAGTGATCACCCTGCCTCAGAACTCCATCACCCTCTTTGGAAACCAGAGCA
CGGATGACCACGGCATCACCAGCTATGAGTGGTCGCTCAGCCCGAGCAGCAAAGGGAAGGTGGTGGAGAT
GCAGGGAGTTAGAACGCCAGCCCTGCAGCTGTCCGCAATGCAAGAAGGAGACTATACCTACCAGCTCACA
GTGACTGACACCGCAGGACAACAGGCCACCGCCCAAGTGACTGTGATTGTGCAGCCTGAGAACAACAAGC
CTCCTCAGGCAGATGCAGGCCCAGACAAAGAGCTGACCCTGCCCGTGGACAGCACAACCCTGGACGGCAG
CAAGAGCACAGATGACCAGAGAGTCGTCTCTTACCTTTGGGAGCAGAGTCGGGGACCTGACGGGGTGCAG
CTGGAGAATGCCAACAGCAGTGTCGCCACTGTGACTGGGCTGCAAGTCGGGACTTATGTATTCACCTTGA
CTGTCAAAGATGAGAGGAACCTACAGAGCCAGAGCTCCGTTAATGTCATTGTCAAAGAAGAAATAAACAA
ACCGCCAGTAGCCAAGATCGCTGGGAACGTGGTGGTGACCTTGCCCACGAGCACAGCTGAGCTGGATGGC
TCGAGGTCCTCAGATGACAAGGGGATAGTCAGCTACCTGTGGACTCGAGATGAGACGAGCCCAGCCGCAG
GGGAGGTGCTGAATCACTCTGACCACCACCCTGTCCTCTTCCTCTCCAACCTGGTGGAGGGGACCTACAC
GTTTCACCTGAAAGTGACAGATGCAAAGGGCGAGAGCGACACAGACCGGACGACAGTGGAAGTGAAGCCT
GACCCCAGGAAAAGCAACCTAGTGGAGATCATCTTGGATGTGAACGTCAGTCAGCTGACTGAGAGGCTGA
AGGGGATGCTCATCCGCCAGATTGGGGTCCTCCTGGGGGTGCTGGATTCCGACATCATTGTGCAAAAGAT
TCAGCCGTACACGGAGCAGAGCACCAAGATGTTGTTTTTTGTTCAGAACGACCCTCCCCACCAGCTCTTC
AAAGGCCATGAGGTGGCAGCCATGCTCAAGAGCGAGCTGCAGAAGCAGAAGGCTGACTTCCTCATCTTCA
GAGCCCTGGAAATCAGCACAGTCACATGTCAGCTGAACTGTTCTGACCATGGCCACTGTGACTCATTCAC
CAAGCGCTGTGTCTGTGACCCGTTTTGGATGGAGAATTTCATCAAGGTGCAGCTGAGGGATGGAGACAGC
AACTGTGAATGGAGCGTGCTCTACGTCATCATTGCCTCCTTTGTCATTGTTGTTGCCTTGGGGATCCTGT
CATGGACTACAATCTGCTGCTGCAAGAGGCAAAAAGGAAAACCCAAGAGGAAAAGCAGATACAAGATCCT
GGATGCCACAGATCAGGAGAGCCTGGAGCTGAAACCAACCTCCCGAGCAGGCAGCAAACAGAAAGGCCCC
ACGCTGAGCAGCAGCCTGATGCATTCTGAATCGGAGCTGGACAGCGACGATGCCATCTTCACATGGCCAG
ACCGGGAGAAGGGCAAACTACTGTATGGTCAGAATGGCTCTGTGCCAAACGGGCAAACACCTTTGAAGTC
CAGGAGCGCACGGGAGGAGATCTTGATGGTGAGCAAGGGCGAGGAGGATAACATGGCCATCATCAAGGAG
TTCATGCGCTTCAAGGTGCACATGGAGGGCTCCGTGAACGGCCACGAGTTCGAGATCGAGGGCGAGGGCG
AGGGCCGCCCCTACGAGGGCACCCAGACCGCCAAGCTGAAGGTGACCAAGGGCGGCCCCCTGCCCTTCGC
CTGGGACATCCTGTCCCCTCAGTTCATGTACGGCTCCAAGGCCTACGTGAAGCACCCCGCCGACATCCCC
GACTACTTGAAGCTGTCCTTCCCCGAGGGCTTCAAGTGGGAGCGCGTGATGAACTTCGAGGACGGCGGCG
TGGTGACCGTGACCCAGGACTCCTCCCTGCAGGACGGCGAGTTCATCTACAAGGTGAAGCTGCGCGGCAC
CAACTTCCCCTCCGACGGCCCCGTAATGCAGAAGAAGACCATGGGCTGGGAGGCCTCCTCCGAGCGGATG
TACCCCGAGGACGGCGCCCTGAAGGGCGAGATCAAGCAGAGGCTGAAGCTGAAGGACGGCGGCCACTACG
ACGCCGAGGTCAAGACCACCTACAAGGCCAAGAAGCCCGTGCAGCTGCCCGGCGCCTACAACGTCAACAT
CAAGCTGGACATCACCTCCCACAACGAGGACTACACCATCGTGGAACAGTACGAGCGCGCCGAGGGCCGC
CACTCCACCGGCGGCATGGACGAGCTGTACAAGGGAAGCGGAGTGAAACAGACTTTGAATTTTGACCTTC
TCAAGTTGGCGGGAGACGTGGAGTCCAACCCTGGACCTCCCCAAACGACCGGTGCCACCATGGACTATAA
GGACCACGACGGAGACTACAAGGATCATGATATTGATTACAAAGACGATGACGATAAGATGGCCCCAAAG
AAGAAGCGGAAGGTCGGTATCCACGGAGTCCCAGCAGCCGACAAGAAGTACAGCATCGGCCTGGACATCG
GCACCAACTCTGTGGGCTGGGCCGTGATCACCGACGAGTACAAGGTGCCCAGCAAGAAATTCAAGGTGCT
GGGCAACACCGACCGGCACAGCATCAAGAAGAACCTGATCGGAGCCCTGCTGTTCGACAGCGGCGAAACA
GCCGAGGCCACCCGGCTGAAGAGAACCGCCAGAAGAAGATACACCAGACGGAAGAACCGGATCTGCTATC
TGCAAGAGATCTTCAGCAACGAGATGGCCAAGGTGGACGACAGCTTCTTCCACAGACTGGAAGAGTCCTT
CCTGGTGGAAGAGGATAAGAAGCACGAGCGGCACCCCATCTTCGGCAACATCGTGGACGAGGTGGCCTAC
CACGAGAAGTACCCCACCATCTACCACCTGAGAAAGAAACTGGTGGACAGCACCGACAAGGCCGACCTGC
GGCTGATCTATCTGGCCCTGGCCCACATGATCAAGTTCCGGGGCCACTTCCTGATCGAGGGCGACCTGAA
CCCCGACAACAGCGACGTGGACAAGCTGTTCATCCAGCTGGTGCAGACCTACAACCAGCTGTTCGAGGAA
AACCCCATCAACGCCAGCGGCGTGGACGCCAAGGCCATCCTGTCTGCCAGACTGAGCAAGAGCAGACGGC
TGGAAAATCTGATCGCCCAGCTGCCCGGCGAGAAGAAGAATGGCCTGTTCGGAAACCTGATTGCCCTGAG
CCTGGGCCTGACCCCCAACTTCAAGAGCAACTTCGACCTGGCCGAGGATGCCAAACTGCAGCTGAGCAAG
GACACCTACGACGACGACCTGGACAACCTGCTGGCCCAGATCGGCGACCAGTACGCCGACCTGTTTCTGG
CCGCCAAGAACCTGTCCGACGCCATCCTGCTGAGCGACATCCTGAGAGTGAACACCGAGATCACCAAGGC
CCCCCTGAGCGCCTCTATGATCAAGAGATACGACGAGCACCACCAGGACCTGACCCTGCTGAAAGCTCTC
GTGCGGCAGCAGCTGCCTGAGAAGTACAAAGAGATTTTCTTCGACCAGAGCAAGAACGGCTACGCCGGCT
ACATTGACGGCGGAGCCAGCCAGGAAGAGTTCTACAAGTTCATCAAGCCCATCCTGGAAAAGATGGACGG
CACCGAGGAACTGCTCGTGAAGCTGAACAGAGAGGACCTGCTGCGGAAGCAGCGGACCTTCGACAACGGC
AGCATCCCCCACCAGATCCACCTGGGAGAGCTGCACGCCATTCTGCGGCGGCAGGAAGATTTTTACCCAT
TCCTGAAGGACAACCGGGAAAAGATCGAGAAGATCCTGACCTTCCGCATCCCCTACTACGTGGGCCCTCT
GGCCAGGGGAAACAGCAGATTCGCCTGGATGACCAGAAAGAGCGAGGAAACCATCACCCCCTGGAACTTC
GAGGAAGTGGTGGACAAGGGCGCTTCCGCCCAGAGCTTCATCGAGCGGATGACCAACTTCGATAAGAACC
TGCCCAACGAGAAGGTGCTGCCCAAGCACAGCCTGCTGTACGAGTACTTCACCGTGTATAACGAGCTGAC
CAAAGTGAAATACGTGACCGAGGGAATGAGAAAGCCCGCCTTCCTGAGCGGCGAGCAGAAAAAGGCCATC
GTGGACCTGCTGTTCAAGACCAACCGGAAAGTGACCGTGAAGCAGCTGAAAGAGGACTACTTCAAGAAAA
TCGAGTGCTTCGACTCCGTGGAAATCTCCGGCGTGGAAGATCGGTTCAACGCCTCCCTGGGCACATACCA
CGATCTGCTGAAAATTATCAAGGACAAGGACTTCCTGGACAATGAGGAAAACGAGGACATTCTGGAAGAT
ATCGTGCTGACCCTGACACTGTTTGAGGACAGAGAGATGATCGAGGAACGGCTGAAAACCTATGCCCACC
TGTTCGACGACAAAGTGATGAAGCAGCTGAAGCGGCGGAGATACACCGGCTGGGGCAGGCTGAGCCGGAA
GCTGATCAACGGCATCCGGGACAAGCAGTCCGGCAAGACAATCCTGGATTTCCTGAAGTCCGACGGCTTC
GCCAACAGAAACTTCATGCAGCTGATCCACGACGACAGCCTGACCTTTAAAGAGGACATCCAGAAAGCCC
AGGTGTCCGGCCAGGGCGATAGCCTGCACGAGCACATTGCCAATCTGGCCGGCAGCCCCGCCATTAAGAA
GGGCATCCTGCAGACAGTGAAGGTGGTGGACGAGCTCGTGAAAGTGATGGGCCGGCACAAGCCCGAGAAC
ATCGTGATCGAAATGGCCAGAGAGAACCAGACCACCCAGAAGGGACAGAAGAACAGCCGCGAGAGAATGA
AGCGGATCGAAGAGGGCATCAAAGAGCTGGGCAGCCAGATCCTGAAAGAACACCCCGTGGAAAACACCCA
GCTGCAGAACGAGAAGCTGTACCTGTACTACCTGCAGAATGGGCGGGATATGTACGTGGACCAGGAACTG
GACATCAACCGGCTGTCCGACTACGATGTGGACCATATCGTGCCTCAGAGCTTTCTGAAGGACGACTCCA
TCGACAACAAGGTGCTGACCAGAAGCGACAAGAACCGGGGCAAGAGCGACAACGTGCCCTCCGAAGAGGT
CGTGAAGAAGATGAAGAACTACTGGCGGCAGCTGCTGAACGCCAAGCTGATTACCCAGAGAAAGTTCGAC
AATCTGACCAAGGCCGAGAGAGGCGGCCTGAGCGAACTGGATAAGGCCGGCTTCATCAAGAGACAGCTGG
TGGAAACCCGGCAGATCACAAAGCACGTGGCACAGATCCTGGACTCCCGGATGAACACTAAGTACGACGA
GAATGACAAGCTGATCCGGGAAGTGAAAGTGATCACCCTGAAGTCCAAGCTGGTGTCCGATTTCCGGAAG
GATTTCCAGTTTTACAAAGTGCGCGAGATCAACAACTACCACCACGCCCACGACGCCTACCTGAACGCCG
TCGTGGGAACCGCCCTGATCAAAAAGTACCCTAAGCTGGAAAGCGAGTTCGTGTACGGCGACTACAAGGT
GTACGACGTGCGGAAGATGATCGCCAAGAGCGAGCAGGAAATCGGCAAGGCTACCGCCAAGTACTTCTTC
TACAGCAACATCATGAACTTTTTCAAGACCGAGATTACCCTGGCCAACGGCGAGATCCGGAAGCGGCCTC
TGATCGAGACAAACGGCGAAACCGGGGAGATCGTGTGGGATAAGGGCCGGGATTTTGCCACCGTGCGGAA
AGTGCTGAGCATGCCCCAAGTGAATATCGTGAAAAAGACCGAGGTGCAGACAGGCGGCTTCAGCAAAGAG
TCTATCCTGCCCAAGAGGAACAGCGATAAGCTGATCGCCAGAAAGAAGGACTGGGACCCTAAGAAGTACG
GCGGCTTCGACAGCCCCACCGTGGCCTATTCTGTGCTGGTGGTGGCCAAAGTGGAAAAGGGCAAGTCCAA
GAAACTGAAGAGTGTGAAAGAGCTGCTGGGGATCACCATCATGGAAAGAAGCAGCTTCGAGAAGAATCCC
ATCGACTTTCTGGAAGCCAAGGGCTACAAAGAAGTGAAAAAGGACCTGATCATCAAGCTGCCTAAGTACT
CCCTGTTCGAGCTGGAAAACGGCCGGAAGAGAATGCTGGCCTCTGCCGGCGAACTGCAGAAGGGAAACGA
ACTGGCCCTGCCCTCCAAATATGTGAACTTCCTGTACCTGGCCAGCCACTATGAGAAGCTGAAGGGCTCC
CCCGAGGATAATGAGCAGAAACAGCTGTTTGTGGAACAGCACAAGCACTACCTGGACGAGATCATCGAGC
AGATCAGCGAGTTCTCCAAGAGAGTGATCCTGGCCGACGCTAATCTGGACAAAGTGCTGTCCGCCTACAA
CAAGCACCGGGATAAGCCCATCAGAGAGCAGGCCGAGAATATCATCCACCTGTTTACCCTGACCAATCTG
GGAGCCCCTGCCGCCTTCAAGTACTTTGACACCACCATCGACCGGAAGAGGTACACCAGCACCAAAGAGG
TGCTGGACGCCACCCTGATCCACCAGAGCATCACCGGCCTGTACGAGACACGGATCGACCTGTCTCAGCT
GGGAGGCGACAAAAGGCCGGCGGCCACGAAAAAGGCCGGCCAGGCAAAAAAGAAAAAGTAAGAATTCTAG
ATAACTGATCATAATCAGCCATACCACATTTGTAGAGGTTTTACTTGCTTTAAAAAACCTCCCACACCTC
CCCCTGAACCTGAAACATAAAATGAATGCAATTGTTGTTGTTAACTTGTTTATTGCAGCTTATAATGGTT
ACAAATAAAGCAATAGCATCACAAATTTCACAAATAAAGCATTTTTTTCACTGCATTCTAGTTGTGGTTT
GTCCAAACTCATCAATGTATCTTATTTAAATTGGGCGCGCCCAACTAGTTCTAGAGCGGCCGCCACTCGA
CGATGTAGGTCACGGTCTCGAAGCCGCGGTGCGGGTGCCAGGGCGTGCCCTTGGGCTCCCCGGGCGCGTA
CTCCACCTCACCCATCTGGTCCATCATGATGAACGGGTCGAGGTGGCGGTAGTTGATCCCGGCGAACGCG
CGGCGCACCGGGAAGCCCTCGCCCTCGAAACCGCTGGGCGCGGTGGTCACGGTGAGCACGGGACGTGCGA
CGGCGTCGGCGGGTGCGGATACGCGGGGCAGCGTCAGCGGGTTCTCGACGGTCACGGCGGGCATGTCGAG
TGGAGCTCCAGCTTTTGTTCCCTTTAGTGAGGGTTAATTTCGAGCTTGGCGTAATCATGGTCATAGCTGT
TTCCTGTGTGAAATTGTTATCCGCTCACAATTCCACACAACATACGAGCCGGAAGCATAAAGTGTAAAGC
CTGGGGTGCCTAATGAGTGAGCTAACTCACATTAATTGCGTTGCGCTCACTGCCCGCTTTCCAGTCGGGA
AACCTGTCGTGCCAGCTGCATTAATGAATCGGCCAACGCGCGGGGAGAGGCGGTTTGCGTATTGGGCGCT
CTTCCGCTTCCTCGCTCACTGACTCGCTGCGCTCGGTCGTTCGGCTGCGGCGAGCGGTATCAGCTCACTC
AAAGGCGGTAATACGGTTATCCACAGAATCAGGGGATAACGCAGGAAAGAACATGTGAGCAAAAGGCCAG
CAAAAGGCCAGGAACCGTAAAAAGGCCGCGTTGCTGGCGTTTTTCCATAGGCTCCGCCCCCCTGACGAGC
ATCACAAAAATCGACGCTCAAGTCAGAGGTGGCGAAACCCGACAGGACTATAAAGATACCAGGCGTTTCC
CCCTGGAAGCTCCCTCGTGCGCTCTCCTGTTCCGACC
