>Addgene plasmid #202459 | pattB-LSL-AAVR-F2A-spCas9 | depositor partial sequence | sequence record 392736 | spCas9
GACAAGAAGTACAGCATCGGCCTGGACATCGGCACCAACTCTGTGGGCTGGGCCGTGATCACCGACGAGT
ACAAGGTGCCCAGCAAGAAATTCAAGGTGCTGGGCAACACCGACCGGCACAGCATCAAGAAGAACCTGAT
CGGAGCCCTGCTGTTCGACAGCGGCGAAACAGCCGAGGCCACCCGGCTGAAGAGAACCGCCAGAAGAAGA
TACACCAGACGGAAGAACCGGATCTGCTATCTGCAAGAGATCTTCAGCAACGAGATGGCCAAGGTGGACG
ACAGCTTCTTCCACAGACTGGAAGAGTCCTTCCTGGTGGAAGAGGATAAGAAGCACGAGCGGCACCCCAT
CTTCGGCAACATCGTGGACGAGGTGGCCTACCACGAGAAGTACCCCACCATCTACCACCTGAGAAAGAAA
CTGGTGGACAGCACCGACAAGGCCGACCTGCGGCTGATCTATCTGGCCCTGGCCCACATGATCAAGTTCC
GGGGCCACTTCCTGATCGAGGGCGACCTGAACCCCGACAACAGCGACGTGGACAAGCTGTTCATCCAGCT
GGTGCAGACCTACAACCAGCTGTTCGAGGAAAACCCCATCAACGCCAGCGGCGTGGACGCCAAGGCCATC
CTGTCTGCCAGACTGAGCAAGAGCAGACGGCTGGAAAATCTGATCGCCCAGCTGCCCGGCGAGAAGAAGA
ATGGCCTGTTCGGAAACCTGATTGCCCTGAGCCTGGGCCTGACCCCCAACTTCAAGAGCAACTTCGACCT
GGCCGAGGATGCCAAACTGCAGCTGAGCAAGGACACCTACGACGACGACCTGGACAACCTGCTGGCCCAG
ATCGGCGACCAGTACGCCGACCTGTTTCTGGCCGCCAAGAACCTGTCCGACGCCATCCTGCTGAGCGACA
TCCTGAGAGTGAACACCGAGATCACCAAGGCCCCCCTGAGCGCCTCTATGATCAAGAGATACGACGAGCA
CCACCAGGACCTGACCCTGCTGAAAGCTCTCGTGCGGCAGCAGCTGCCTGAGAAGTACAAAGAGATTTTC
TTCGACCAGAGCAAGAACGGCTACGCCGGCTACATTGACGGCGGAGCCAGCCAGGAAGAGTTCTACAAGT
TCATCAAGCCCATCCTGGAAAAGATGGACGGCACCGAGGAACTGCTCGTGAAGCTGAACAGAGAGGACCT
GCTGCGGAAGCAGCGGACCTTCGACAACGGCAGCATCCCCCACCAGATCCACCTGGGAGAGCTGCACGCC
ATTCTGCGGCGGCAGGAAGATTTTTACCCATTCCTGAAGGACAACCGGGAAAAGATCGAGAAGATCCTGA
CCTTCCGCATCCCCTACTACGTGGGCCCTCTGGCCAGGGGAAACAGCAGATTCGCCTGGATGACCAGAAA
GAGCGAGGAAACCATCACCCCCTGGAACTTCGAGGAAGTGGTGGACAAGGGCGCTTCCGCCCAGAGCTTC
ATCGAGCGGATGACCAACTTCGATAAGAACCTGCCCAACGAGAAGGTGCTGCCCAAGCACAGCCTGCTGT
ACGAGTACTTCACCGTGTATAACGAGCTGACCAAAGTGAAATACGTGACCGAGGGAATGAGAAAGCCCGC
CTTCCTGAGCGGCGAGCAGAAAAAGGCCATCGTGGACCTGCTGTTCAAGACCAACCGGAAAGTGACCGTG
AAGCAGCTGAAAGAGGACTACTTCAAGAAAATCGAGTGCTTCGACTCCGTGGAAATCTCCGGCGTGGAAG
ATCGGTTCAACGCCTCCCTGGGCACATACCACGATCTGCTGAAAATTATCAAGGACAAGGACTTCCTGGA
CAATGAGGAAAACGAGGACATTCTGGAAGATATCGTGCTGACCCTGACACTGTTTGAGGACAGAGAGATG
ATCGAGGAACGGCTGAAAACCTATGCCCACCTGTTCGACGACAAAGTGATGAAGCAGCTGAAGCGGCGGA
GATACACCGGCTGGGGCAGGCTGAGCCGGAAGCTGATCAACGGCATCCGGGACAAGCAGTCCGGCAAGAC
AATCCTGGATTTCCTGAAGTCCGACGGCTTCGCCAACAGAAACTTCATGCAGCTGATCCACGACGACAGC
CTGACCTTTAAAGAGGACATCCAGAAAGCCCAGGTGTCCGGCCAGGGCGATAGCCTGCACGAGCACATTG
CCAATCTGGCCGGCAGCCCCGCCATTAAGAAGGGCATCCTGCAGACAGTGAAGGTGGTGGACGAGCTCGT
GAAAGTGATGGGCCGGCACAAGCCCGAGAACATCGTGATCGAAATGGCCAGAGAGAACCAGACCACCCAG
AAGGGACAGAAGAACAGCCGCGAGAGAATGAAGCGGATCGAAGAGGGCATCAAAGAGCTGGGCAGCCAGA
TCCTGAAAGAACACCCCGTGGAAAACACCCAGCTGCAGAACGAGAAGCTGTACCTGTACTACCTGCAGAA
TGGGCGGGATATGTACGTGGACCAGGAACTGGACATCAACCGGCTGTCCGACTACGATGTGGACCATATC
GTGCCTCAGAGCTTTCTGAAGGACGACTCCATCGACAACAAGGTGCTGACCAGAAGCGACAAGAACCGGG
GCAAGAGCGACAACGTGCCCTCCGAAGAGGTCGTGAAGAAGATGAAGAACTACTGGCGGCAGCTGCTGAA
CGCCAAGCTGATTACCCAGAGAAAGTTCGACAATCTGACCAAGGCCGAGAGAGGCGGCCTGAGCGAACTG
GATAAGGCCGGCTTCATCAAGAGACAGCTGGTGGAAACCCGGCAGATCACAAAGCACGTGGCACAGATCC
TGGACTCCCGGATGAACACTAAGTACGACGAGAATGACAAGCTGATCCGGGAAGTGAAAGTGATCACCCT
GAAGTCCAAGCTGGTGTCCGATTTCCGGAAGGATTTCCAGTTTTACAAAGTGCGCGAGATCAACAACTAC
CACCACGCCCACGACGCCTACCTGAACGCCGTCGTGGGAACCGCCCTGATCAAAAAGTACCCTAAGCTGG
AAAGCGAGTTCGTGTACGGCGACTACAAGGTGTACGACGTGCGGAAGATGATCGCCAAGAGCGAGCAGGA
AATCGGCAAGGCTACCGCCAAGTACTTCTTCTACAGCAACATCATGAACTTTTTCAAGACCGAGATTACC
CTGGCCAACGGCGAGATCCGGAAGCGGCCTCTGATCGAGACAAACGGCGAAACCGGGGAGATCGTGTGGG
ATAAGGGCCGGGATTTTGCCACCGTGCGGAAAGTGCTGAGCATGCCCCAAGTGAATATCGTGAAAAAGAC
CGAGGTGCAGACAGGCGGCTTCAGCAAAGAGTCTATCCTGCCCAAGAGGAACAGCGATAAGCTGATCGCC
AGAAAGAAGGACTGGGACCCTAAGAAGTACGGCGGCTTCGACAGCCCCACCGTGGCCTATTCTGTGCTGG
TGGTGGCCAAAGTGGAAAAGGGCAAGTCCAAGAAACTGAAGAGTGTGAAAGAGCTGCTGGGGATCACCAT
CATGGAAAGAAGCAGCTTCGAGAAGAATCCCATCGACTTTCTGGAAGCCAAGGGCTACAAAGAAGTGAAA
AAGGACCTGATCATCAAGCTGCCTAAGTACTCCCTGTTCGAGCTGGAAAACGGCCGGAAGAGAATGCTGG
CCTCTGCCGGCGAACTGCAGAAGGGAAACGAACTGGCCCTGCCCTCCAAATATGTGAACTTCCTGTACCT
GGCCAGCCACTATGAGAAGCTGAAGGGCTCCCCCGAGGATAATGAGCAGAAACAGCTGTTTGTGGAACAG
CACAAGCACTACCTGGACGAGATCATCGAGCAGATCAGCGAGTTCTCCAAGAGAGTGATCCTGGCCGACG
CTAATCTGGACAAAGTGCTGTCCGCCTACAACAAGCACCGGGATAAGCCCATCAGAGAGCAGGCCGAGAA
TATCATCCACCTGTTTACCCTGACCAATCTGGGAGCCCCTGCCGCCTTCAAGTACTTTGACACCACCATC
GACCGGAAGAGGTACACCAGCACCAAAGAGGTGCTGGACGCCACCCTGATCCACCAGAGCATCACCGGCC
TGTACGAGACACGGATCGACCTGTCTCAGCTGGGAGGCGAC
